>Addgene plasmid #137876 | pPN458 | addgene full sequence | sequence record 271441 | Addgene NGS Result
CGCGGAACCCCTATTTGTTTATTTTTCTAAATACATTCAAATATGTATCCGCTCATGAGACAATAACCCT
GATAAATGCTTCAATAATATTGAAAAAGGAAGAGTATGAGTATTCAACATTTCCGTGTCGCCCTTATTCC
CTTTTTTGCGGCATTTTGCCTTCCTGTTTTTGCTCACCCAGAAACGCTGGTGAAAGTAAAAGATGCTGAA
GATCAGTTGGGTGCACGAGTGGGTTACATCGAACTGGATCTCAACAGCGGTAAGATCCTTGAGAGTTTTC
GCCCCGAAGAACGTTTTCCAATGATGAGCACTTTTAAAGTTCTGCTATGTGGCGCGGTATTATCCCGTAT
TGACGCCGGGCAAGAGCAACTCGGTCGCCGCATACACTATTCTCAGAATGACTTGGTTGAGTACTCACCA
GTCACAGAAAAGCATCTTACGGATGGCATGACAGTAAGAGAATTATGCAGTGCTGCCATAACCATGAGTG
ATAACACTGCGGCCAACTTACTTCTGACAACGATCGGAGGACCGAAGGAGCTAACCGCTTTTTTGCACAA
CATGGGGGATCATGTAACTCGCCTTGATCGTTGGGAACCGGAGCTGAATGAAGCCATACCAAACGACGAG
CGTGACACCACGATGCCTGTAGCAATGGCAACAACGTTGCGCAAACTATTAACTGGCGAACTACTTACTC
TAGCTTCCCGGCAACAATTAATAGACTGGATGGAGGCGGATAAAGTTGCAGGACCACTTCTGCGCTCGGC
CCTTCCGGCTGGCTGGTTTATTGCTGATAAATCTGGAGCCGGTGAGCGTGGGTCTCGCGGTATCATTGCA
GCACTGGGGCCAGATGGTAAGCCCTCCCGTATCGTAGTTATCTACACGACGGGGAGTCAGGCAACTATGG
ATGAACGAAATAGACAGATCGCTGAGATAGGTGCCTCACTGATTAAGCATTGGTAACTGTCAGACCAAGT
TTACTCATATATACTTTAGATTGATTTAAAACTTCATTTTTAATTTAAAAGGATCTAGGTGAAGATCCTT
TTTGATAATCTCATGACCAAAATCCCTTAACGTGAGTTTTCGTTCCACTGAGCGTCAGACCCCGTAGAAA
AGATCAAAGGATCTTCTTGAGATCCTTTTTTTCTGCGCGTAATCTGCTGCTTGCAAACAAAAAAACCACC
GCTACCAGCGGTGGTTTGTTTGCCGGATCAAGAGCTACCAACTCTTTTTCCGAAGGTAACTGGCTTCAGC
AGAGCGCAGATACCAAATACTGTTCTTCTAGTGTAGCCGTAGTTAGGCCACCACTTCAAGAACTCTGTAG
CACCGCCTACATACCTCGCTCTGCTAATCCTGTTACCAGTGGCTGCTGCCAGTGGCGATAAGTCGTGTCT
TACCGGGTTGGACTCAAGACGATAGTTACCGGATAAGGCGCAGCGGTCGGGCTGAACGGGGGGTTCGTGC
ACACAGCCCAGCTTGGAGCGAACGACCTACACCGAACTGAGATACCTACAGCGTGAGCTATGAGAAAGCG
CCACGCTTCCCGAAGGGAGAAAGGCGGACAGGTATCCGGTAAGCGGCAGGGTCGGAACAGGAGAGCGCAC
GAGGGAGCTTCCAGGGGGAAACGCCTGGTATCTTTATAGTCCTGTCGGGTTTCGCCACCTCTGACTTGAG
CGTCGATTTTTGTGATGCTCGTCAGGGGGGCGGAGCCTATGGAAAAACGCCAGCAACGCGGCCTTTTTAC
GGTTCCTGGCCTTTTGCTGGCCTTTTGCTCACATGTTCTTTCCTGCGTTATCCCCTGATTCTGTGGATAA
CCGTATTACCGCCTTTGAGTGAGCTGATACCGCTCGCCGCAGCCGAACGACCGAGCGCAGCGAGTCAGTG
AGCGAGGAAGCGGAAGAGCGCCCAATACGCAAACCGCCTCTCCCCGCGCGTTGGCCGATTCATTAATGCA
GCTGGCACGACAGGTTTCCCGACTGGAAAGCGGGCAGTGAGCGCAACGCAATTAATGTGAGTTAGCTCAC
TCATTAGGCACCCCAGGCTTTACACTTTATGCTTCCGGCTCGTATGTTGTGTGGAATTGTGAGCGGATAA
CAATTTCACACAGGAAACAGCTATGACCATGATTACGCCAAGCTCGAAATTAACCCTCACTAAAGGGAAC
AAAAGCTGGTACCTCGCGCGACTTGGTTTGCCATTCTTTAGCGCGCGTCGCGTCACACAGCTTGGCCACA
ATGTGGTTTTTGTCAAACGAAGATTCTATGACGTGTTTAAAGTTTAGGTCGAGTAAAGCGCAAATCTTTT
TTAACCCTAGAAAGATAGTCTGCGTAAAATTGACGCATGCATTCTTGAAATATTGCTCTCTCTTTCTAAA
TAGCGCGAATCCGTCGCTGTGCATTTAGGACATCTCAGTCGCCGCTTGGAGCTCCCGTGAGGCGTGCTTG
TCAATGCGGTAAGTGTCACTGATTTTGAACTATAACGACCGCGTGAGTCAAAATGACGCATGATTATCTT
TTACGTGACTTTTAAGATTTAACTCATACGATAATTATATTGTTATTTCATGTTCTACTTACGTGATAAC
TTATTATATATATATTTTCTTGTTATAGATATCGTGACTAATATATAATAAAATGGGTAGTTCTTTAGAC
GATGAGCATATCCTCTCTGCTCTTCTGCAAAGCGATGACGAGCTTGTTGGCTAGCGGTGGCGGCCTCGAC
ATTGATTATTGACTAGTTATTAATAGTAATCAATTACGGGGTCATTAGTTCATAGCCCATATATGGAGTT
CCGCGTTACATAACTTACGGTAAATGGCCCGCCTGGCTGACCGCCCAACGACCCCCGCCCATTGACGTCA
ATAATGACGTATGTTCCCATAGTAACGCCAATAGGGACTTTCCATTGACGTCAATGGGTGGAGTATTTAC
GGTAAACTGCCCACTTGGCAGTACATCAAGTGTATCATATGCCAAGTACGCCCCCTATTGACGTCAATGA
CGGTAAATGGCCCGCCTGGCATTATGCCCAGTACATGACCTTATGGGACTTTCCTACTTGGCAGTACATC
TACGTATTAGTCATCGCTATTACCATGGTCGAGGTGAGCCCCACGTTCTGCTTCACTCTCCCCATCTCCC
CCCCCTCCCCACCCCCAATTTTGTATTTATTTATTTTTTAATTATTTTGTGCAGCGATGGGGGCGGGGGG
GGGGGGGGGGCGCGCGCCAGGCGGGGCGGGGCGGGGCGAGGGGCGGGGCGGGGCGAGGCGGAGAGGTGCG
GCGGCAGCCAATCAGAGCGGCGCGCTCCGAAAGTTTCCTTTTATGGCGAGGCGGCGGCGGCGGCGGCCCT
ATAAAAAGCGAAGCGCGCGGCGGGCGGGAGTCGCTGCGCGCTGCCTTCGCCCCGTGCCCCGCTCCGCCGC
CGCCTCGCGCCGCCCGCCCCGGCTCTGACTGACCGCGTTACTCCCACAGGTGAGCGGGCGGGACGGCCCT
TCTCCTCCGGGCTGTAATTAGCGCTTGGTTTAATGACGGCTTGTTTCTTTTCTGTGGCTGCGTGAAAGCC
TTGAGGGGCTCCGGGAGGGCCCTTTGTGCGGGGGGAGCGGCTCGGGGGGTGCGTGCGTGTGTGTGTGCGT
GGGGAGCGCCGCGTGCGGCTCCGCGCTGCCCGGCGGCTGTGAGCGCTGCGGGCGCGGCGCGGGGCTTTGT
GCGCTCCGCAGTGTGCGCGAGGGGAGCGCGGCCGGGGGCGGTGCCCCGCGGTGCGGGGGGGGCTGCGAGG
GGAACAAAGGCTGCGTGCGGGGTGTGTGCGTGGGGGGGTGAGCAGGGGGTGTGGGCGCGTCGGTCGGGCT
GCAACCCCCCCTGCACCCCCCTCCCCGAGTTGCTGAGCACGGCCCGGCTTCGGGTGCGGGGCTCCGTACG
GGGCGTGGCGCGGGGCTCGCCGTGCCGGGCGGGGGGTGGCGGCAGGTGGGGGTGCCGGGCGGGGCGGGGC
CGCCTCGGGCCGGGGAGGGCTCGGGGGAGGGGCGCGGCGGCCCCCGGAGCGCCGGCGGCTGTCGAGGCGC
GGCGAGCCGCAGCCATTGCCTTTTATGGTAATCGTGCGAGAGGGCGCAGGGACTTCCTTTGTCCCAAATC
TGTGCGGAGCCGAAATCTGGGAGGCGCCGCCGCACCCCCTCTAGCGGGCGCGGGGCGAAGCGGTGCGGCG
CCGGCAGGAAGGAAATGGGCGGGGAGGGCCTTCGTGCGTCGCCGCGCCGCCGTCCCCTTCTCCCTCTCCA
GCCTCGGGGCTGTCCGCGGGGGGACGGCTGCCTTCGGGGGGGACGGGGCAGGGCGGGGTTCGGCTTCTGG
CGTGTGACCGGCGGCTCTAGAGCCTCTGCTAACCATGTTCATGCCTTCTTCTTTTTCCTACAGCTCCTGG
GCAACGTGCTGGTTATTGTGCTGTCTCATCATTTTGGCAAAGAATTCGCGGCCGCGGTACCGGCGCGCCG
GAAGTTCCTATACTTTCTAGAGAATAGGAACTTCATATCGCCACCATGGCCAGCTCCGAGGATGTCATCA
AAGAGTTTATGAGATTTAAGGTCAAGATGGAGGGAAGCGTCAACGGACACGAGTTCGAGATTGAGGGAGA
AGGAGAAGGCCGGCCTTACGAGGGCACACAAACCGCTAAGCTCAAGGTCACAAAAGGAGGACCCCTCCCC
TTCTCCTGGGATATTCTGAGCCCTCAGTTCCAGTACGGAAGCAAAGCCTATGTTAAACACCCTGCCGACA
TCCCTGACTATCTGAAGCTCTCCTTCCCTGAAGGCTTCAAGTGGGAGAGATTCATGAACTTCGAGGACGG
AGGCGTGGTGACAGTCACACAAGATAGCACCCTCCAGGACGGAGAGTTTATTTATAAGGTGAAACTCAGA
GGAACCAACTTCCCCTCCGATGGCCCTGTCATGCAAAAAAAAACAATGGGATGGGAAGCCTCCACCGAGA
GAATGTATCCTGAGGATGGCGCTCTGAAAGGCGAAATTAAAATGAGACTGAAACTCAAAGACGGAGGACA
CTACGATGCCGAGGTCAAAACAACCTACAAGGCCAAGAAACAAGTGCAGCTGCCTGGCGCCTACATGACT
GATATTAAACTCGACATTATCAGCCATAATGGGGACTACACCATCGTGGAACAATATGAGAGAGCTGAGG
GCAGACATAGCACAGGCGCTGGAGAGGGCAGAGGAAGTCTTCTAACATGCGGTGACGTGGAGGAGAATCC
CGGCCCTATGGCCAAGCCTTTGTCTCAAGAAGAATCCACCCTCATTGAAAGAGCAACGGCTACAATCAAC
AGCATCCCCATCTCTGAAGACTACAGCGTCGCCAGCGCAGCTCTCTCTAGCGACGGCCGCATCTTCACTG
GTGTCAATGTATATCATTTTACTGGGGGACCTTGTGCAGAACTCGTGGTGCTGGGCACTGCTGCTGCTGC
GGCAGCTGGCAACCTGACTTGTATCGTCGCGATCGGAAATGAGAACAGGGGCATCTTGAGCCCCTGCGGA
CGGTGCCGACAGGTGCTTCTCGATCTGCATCCTGGGATCAAAGCCATAGTGAAGGACAGTGATGGACAGC
CGACGGCAGTTGGGATTCGTGAATTGCTGCCCTCTGGTTATGTGTGGGAGGGCTAAAATCAACCTCTGGA
CGAAATTCCGCGGTTATTACAAAATTTGTGAAAGATTGACTGGTATTCTTAACTATGTTGCTCCTTTTAC
GCTATGTGGATACGCTGCTTTAATGCCTTTGTATCAGTTAACTTGTTTATTGCAGCTTATAATGGTTACA
AATAAAGCAATAGCATCACAAATTTCACAAATAAAGCATTTTTTTCACTGCATTCTAGTTGTGGTTTGTC
CAAACTCATCAATGTATCTTATCATGTCTGGAATTGACTCAAGAAGTTCCTATACTTTCTAGAGAATAGG
AACTTCATGATGTGGCGCGCCGGATCCTGCAGGTTATCACAAGTTTGTACAAAAAAGCAGGCTTTAAAGG
AACCGCCTTTTGCTGGCCTTTTGCTCACATGTGAGGGCCTATTTCCCATGATTCCTTCATATTTGCATAT
ACGATACAAGGCTGTTAGAGAGATAATTGGAATTAATTTGACTGTAAACACAAAGATATTAGTACAAAAT
ACGTGACGTAGAAAGTAATAATTTCTTGGGTAGTTTGCAGTTTTAAAATTATGTTTTAAAATGGACTATC
ATATGCTTACCGTAACTTGAAAGTATTTCGATTTCTTGGCTTTATATATCTTGTGGAAAGGACGAAACAC
CGTCGCGCGTGGGGCGGCACTGGTTTTAGAGCTAGAAATAGCAAGTTAAAATAAGGCTAGTCCGTTATCA
ACTTGAAAAAGTGGCACCGAGTCGGTGCTTTTTTGTTTTAGAGCTAGAAATAGCAAGTTAAAATAAGGCT
AGTCCGTTTTTAGCGCGTGCGCCAATTCTGCAGACAAATGGCTCTAGAGACCGGCGCCGCTACAGGGCGC
GTCCCATTCGCCATTCAGGCTGCGCAACTGTTGGGAAGGGCGATCGGTGCGGGCCTCTTCGCTATTACGC
CAGCTGGCGAAAGGGGGATGTGCTGCAAGGCGATTAAGTTGGGTAACGCCAGGGTTTTCCCAGTCACGAC
GTTGTAAAACGACGGCCAGTGAGCGCGCGTAATACGACTCACTATAGGGCGAATTGGGTACCGGGCCCCC
CCTCGAGGTCCTCCAGCTTTTGTTCCCTTTAGTGAGGGTTAATTGCGCGCTTGGCGTAATCATGGTCATA
GCTGTTTCCTGTGTGAAATTGTTATCCGCTCACAATTCCACACAACATACGAGCCGGAAGCATAAAGTGT
AAAGCCTGGGGTGCCTAATGAGTGAGCTAACTCACATTAATTGCGTTGCGCTCACTGCCCGCTTTCCACC
GGTGGTCTCTCTAGAGGTACCCGTTACATAACTTACGGTAAATGGCCCGATCTAGACCCAGCTTTCTTGT
ACAAAGTGGTGATAACTCTAGAGAATTCACTCCTCAGGTGCAGGCTGCCTATCAGAAGGTGGTGGCTGGT
GTGGCCAATGCCCTGGCTCACAAATACCACTGAGATCTTTTTCCCTCTGCCAAAAATTATGGGGACATCA
TGAAGCCCCTTGAGCATCTGACTTCTGGCTAATAAAGGAAATTTATTTTCATTGCAATAGTGTGTTGGAA
TTTTTTGTGTCTCTCACTCGGAAGGACATATGGGAGGGCAAATCATTTAAAACATCAGAATGAGTATTTG
GTTTAGAGTTTGGCAACATATGCCCATATGCTGGCTGCCATGAACAAAGGTTGGCTATAAAGAGGTCATC
AGTATATGAAACAGCCCCCTGCTGTCCATTCCTTATTCCATAGAAAAGCCTTGACTTGAGGTTAGATTTT
TTTTATATTTTGTTTTGTGTTATTTTTTTCTTTAACATCCCTAAAATTTTCCTTACATGTTTTACTAGCC
AGATTTTTCCTCCTCTCCTGACTACTCCCAGTCATAGCTGTCCCTCTTCTCTTATGGAGATCCCTCGACC
TGCAGCCCAAGCTTGGATCCCTCGAGTTAATTAACGAGAGCATAATATTGATATGTGCCAAAGTTGTTTC
TGACTGACTAATAAGTATAATTTGTTTCTATTATGTATAGGTTAAGCTAATTACTTATTTTATAATACAA
CATGACTGTTTTTAAAGTACAAAATAAGTTTATTTTTGTAAAAGAGAGAATGTTTAAAAGTTTTGTTACT
TTATAGAAGAAATTTTGAGTTTTTGTTTTTTTTTAATAAATAAATAAACATAAATAAATTGTTTGTTGAA
TTTATTATTAGTATGTAAGTGTAAATATAATAAAACTTAATATCTATTCAAATTAATAAATAAACCTCGA
TATACAGACCGATAAAACACATGCGTCAATTTTACGCATGATTATCTTTAACGTACGTCACAATATGATT
ATCTTTCTAGGGTTAAATAATAGTTTCTAATTTTTTTATTATTCAGCCTGCTGTCGTGAATACCGAGCTC
CAATTCGCCCTATAGTGAGTCGTATTACAATTCACTGGCCGTCGTTTTACAACGTCGTGACTGGGAAAAC
CCTGGCGTTACCCAACTTAATCGCCTTGCAGCACATCCCCCTTTCGCCAGCTGGCGTAATAGCGAAGAGG
CCCGCACCGATCGCCCTTCCCAACAGTTGCGCAGCCTGAATGGCGAATGGG
[124 nt withheld, positions 8242-8365]
C
[91 nt withheld, positions 8367-8457]
A
[49 nt withheld, positions 8459-8507]
CCTTTGACGTTGGAGTCCACGTTCTTT
[37 nt withheld, positions 8535-8571]
ACCCTATCTCGGTCTATTCTTTTGATTTATAAGGGATTTTGCCGATTTCGGCCTATTGGTTAAAAAATGA
GCTGATTTAACAAAAATTTAACGCGAATTTTAACAAAATATTAACGCTTACAATTTAGGTGGCACTTTTC
GGGGAAATGTG
Features (pLannotate 1.2.2; 38 found; start..end, strand, type, name):
      1..105     +  promoter       AmpR promoter: bla
    106..966     +  CDS            AmpR: β-lactamase; bla; confers resistance to ampicillin, carbenicillin, and related antibiotics
   1137..1725    +  rep_origin     ori: high-copy-number ColE1/pMB1/pBR322/pUC origin of replication
   1908..2000    +  CDS            lacI (fragment): lac repressor; lacI; The lac repressor binds to the lac operator to inhibit transcription in E. coli. This inhibition can be relieved by adding lactose or isopropyl-β-D-thiogalactopyranoside (IPTG).
   2013..2034    +  protein_bind   CAP binding site: CAP binding activates transcription in the presence of cAMP. E. coli catabolite activator protein
   2049..2079    +  promoter       lac promoter: promoter for the E. coli lac operon
   2087..2103    +  protein_bind   lac operator: The lac repressor binds to the lac operator to inhibit transcription in E. coli. This inhibition can be relieved by adding lactose or isopropyl-β-D-thiogalactopyranoside (IPTG). lac repressor encoded by lacI
   2148..2166    +  promoter       T3 promoter: promoter for bacteriophage T3 RNA polymerase
   2183..2314    -  CDS            FP (fragment): FP25_NPVAC - Experimental evidence at protein level: Swiss-Prot protein existence level 1. From Autographa californica nuclear polyhedrosis virus (AcMNPV).
   2728..3107    +  enhancer       CMV enhancer: human cytomegalovirus immediate early enhancer
   3109..3386    +  promoter       chicken β-actin promoter: No description available
   3387..4403    +  intron         chimeric intron: chimera between introns from chicken β-actin and rabbit β-globin
   4401..4475    +  CDS            HBB (fragment): HBB_LEPEU - Experimental evidence at protein level: Swiss-Prot protein existence level 1. Involved in oxygen transport from the lung to the various peripheral tissues. From Lepus europaeus (European hare).
   4481..4514    -  protein_bind   FRT (minimal): supports FLP-mediated excision but not integration (Turan and Bode, 2011) FLP recombinase from the Saccharomyces cerevisiae 2μ plasmid
   4526..5200    +  CDS            mRFP1: mRFP1 is a basic (constitutively fluorescent) red fluorescent protein published in 2002, derived from Discosoma sp.. It is reported to be a somewhat slowly-maturing monomer with low acid sensitivity.
   5258..5656    +  CDS            BSD: blasticidin S deaminase; Aspergillus terreus BSD; confers resistance to blasticidin
   5686..5776    +  misc_feature   WPRE (fragment): woodchuck hepatitis virus posttranscriptional regulatory element
   5780..5901    +  polyA_signal   SV40 poly(A) signal: SV40 polyadenylation signal
   5923..5956    -  protein_bind   FRT (minimal): supports FLP-mediated excision but not integration (Turan and Bode, 2011) FLP recombinase from the Saccharomyces cerevisiae 2μ plasmid
   5989..6013    +  protein_bind   attB1: mutant version of attB; recombination site for the Gateway® BP reaction BP Clonase™
   6053..6293    +  promoter       U6 promoter: RNA polymerase III promoter for human U6 snRNA
   6323..6398    +  misc_RNA       gRNA scaffold: guide RNA scaffold for the Streptococcus pyogenes CRISPR/Cas9 system
   6405..6448    +  misc_RNA       gRNA scaffold (fragment): guide RNA scaffold for the Streptococcus pyogenes CRISPR/Cas9 system
   6494..6512    -  rep_origin     f1 ori (fragment): f1 bacteriophage origin of replication; arrow indicates direction of (+) strand synthesis
   6517..6672    -  CDS            lacZα (fragment): LacZα fragment of β-galactosidase; lacZ fragment
   6680..6698    +  promoter       T7 promoter: promoter for bacteriophage T7 RNA polymerase
   6707..6730    -  misc_feature   MCS (fragment): pBluescript multiple cloning site
   6746..6764    -  promoter       T3 promoter: promoter for bacteriophage T3 RNA polymerase
   6809..6825    -  protein_bind   lac operator: The lac repressor binds to the lac operator to inhibit transcription in E. coli. This inhibition can be relieved by adding lactose or isopropyl-β-D-thiogalactopyranoside (IPTG). lac repressor encoded by lacI
   6833..6863    -  promoter       lac promoter: promoter for the E. coli lac operon
   6878..6899    -  protein_bind   CAP binding site: CAP binding activates transcription in the presence of cAMP. E. coli catabolite activator protein
   6952..6979    +  enhancer       CMV enhancer (fragment): human cytomegalovirus immediate early enhancer; contains an 18-bp deletion relative to the standard CMV enhancer
   6986..7010    -  protein_bind   attB2: mutant version of attB; recombination site for the Gateway® BP reaction BP Clonase™
   7020..7100    +  CDS            HBB (fragment): HBB_PONPY - Experimental evidence at transcript level: Swiss-Prot protein existence level 2. Involved in oxygen transport from the lung to the various peripheral tissues. From Pongo pygmaeus (Bornean orangutan).
   7171..7226    +  polyA_signal   β-globin poly(A) signal: rabbit β-globin polyadenylation signal (Gil and Proudfoot, 1987)
   8059..8077    -  promoter       T7 promoter: promoter for bacteriophage T7 RNA polymerase
   8080..8237    +  CDS            lacZα (fragment): LacZα fragment of β-galactosidase; lacZ fragment
   8242..8670    +  rep_origin     f1 ori (sequence partly withheld): f1 bacteriophage origin of replication; arrow indicates direction of (+) strand synthesis
