[The description below was written by a language model from this plasmid's Addgene catalogue record and pLannotate feature annotations shown in this document.]
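Description:
pPN458 is a piggyBac transposon plasmid, built on the pGEP163 backbone, that delivers a single guide RNA against human TCF4 for CRISPR activation (CRISPRa) in mammalian cells. It comes from a multiplexed gRNA piggyBac system developed for CRISPRi and CRISPRa in human pluripotent stem cells. In bacteria it is maintained as a high-copy plasmid through a ColE1/pUC-type origin with ampicillin selection (AmpR), and an f1 origin and pBluescript-derived lac, T3 and T7 remnants are also present. The piggyBac terminal repeats are not annotated as such in the feature table. A short baculovirus FP25 fragment upstream of the cargo is probably a trace of the sequence flanking one transposon end, but the table does not confirm this.

The cargo has two units. The first is a CAG-type Pol II cassette (CMV enhancer, chicken β-actin promoter and chimeric intron) driving mRFP1 and the blasticidin S deaminase gene, which the record says are linked by a T2A peptide so that both proteins arise from one transcript. It ends with a WPRE fragment and an SV40 polyadenylation signal. This cassette allows red fluorescent tracking and blasticidin selection of cells carrying the integrated transposon. It is bracketed by two minimal FRT sites in the same orientation, which should permit FLP-mediated removal of the marker. The second unit lies between attB1 and attB2 sites left by Gateway assembly. It contains a human U6 Pol III promoter driving the TCF4 spacer fused to an S. pyogenes Cas9 gRNA scaffold, followed by leftover cloning-vector sequence. A rabbit β-globin polyadenylation signal sits downstream of attB2.

The plasmid encodes neither a Cas9 activator nor a transposase. It would therefore be used with a piggyBac transposase source and a dCas9-activator to upregulate endogenous TCF4.
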