Addgene plasmid #137876: pPN458
Purpose: PiggyBac vector for expression of 1x gRNA targeting TCF4 for CRISPRa;mRFP-T2A-BlasticidinR
Depositing lab: Lindy Barrett. Publication: A multiplexed gRNA piggyBac transposon system facilitates efficient induction of CRISPRi and CRISPRa in human pluripotent stem cells. Hazelbaker DZ, Beccard A, Angelini G, Mazzucato P, Messana A, Lam D, Eggan K, Barrett LE. Sci Rep. 2020 Jan 20;10(1):635. doi: 10.1038/s41598-020-57500-1. PubMed 31959800.
Backbone
  Vector backbone: pGEP163
  Vector type: Mammalian Expression, CRISPR
  Selectable markers: Blasticidin
Growth in bacteria
  Bacterial resistance: Ampicillin, 100 μg/mL
  Growth temperature: 30°C
  Growth strain: NEB Stable
  Copy number: High Copy
Gene/Insert
  Gene/Insert name: TCF4
  gRNA/shRNA sequence: TCGCGCGTGGGGCGGCACTG
  Species: H. sapiens (human)
  Entrez Gene: TCF4 (a.k.a. CDG2T, E2-2, FCD2, FECD3, ITF-2, ITF2, PTHS, SEF-2, SEF2, SEF2-1, SEF2-1A, SEF2-1B, SEF2-1D, TCF-4, bHLHb19)
  Cloning method: Gateway Cloning
Terms and licenses: Academic/Nonprofit Terms; Industry Terms: Not Available to Industry
Depositor comments: Additional insert: mRFP-T2A-BlasticidinR
How to cite: pPN458 was a gift from Lindy Barrett (Addgene plasmid # 137876 ; http://n2t.net/addgene:137876 ; RRID:Addgene_137876)
